Addgene plasmid #26422: pBRHDAd-TKVenus
Depositing lab: Kohnosuke Mitani. Depositing organization: Saitama Medical University. Publication: Highly efficient transient gene expression and gene targeting in primate embryonic stem cells with helper-dependent adenoviral vectors. Suzuki K, Mitsui K, Aizawa E, Hasegawa K, Kawase E, Yamagishi T, Shimizu Y, Suemori H, Nakatsuji N, Mitani K. Proc Natl Acad Sci U S A. 2008 Sep 16. 105(37):13781-6. 10.1073/pnas.0806976105 PubMed 18768795.
Backbone
  Vector backbone: pBR322
  Backbone size w/o insert (bp): 3380
  Vector type: Mammalian Expression, Adenoviral
Growth in bacteria
  Bacterial resistance: Ampicillin, 100 μg/mL
  Growth temperature: 37°C
  Growth strain: DH5alpha
  Copy number: Low Copy
Gene/Insert
  Gene/Insert name: HSV-TK, CS2-Venus
  Species: jellyfish
  Insert size (bp): 5180
  Cloning method: Restriction Enzyme; 5′ cloning site SpeI, SalI, Sse8387I (not destroyed)
  Sequencing primers: 5′ n/a
Terms and licenses: Academic/Nonprofit Terms; Industry Terms: Not Available to Industry
How to cite: pBRHDAd-TKVenus was a gift from Kohnosuke Mitani (Addgene plasmid # 26422 ; http://n2t.net/addgene:26422 ; RRID:Addgene_26422)
