[The description below was written by a language model from this plasmid's Addgene catalogue record, the feature table of its GenBank file and pLannotate feature annotations shown in this document.]
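Description:
pBRHDAd-TKVenus is a helper-dependent ("gutless") adenoviral vector plasmid built on a pBR322 backbone, catalogued as a mammalian expression and adenoviral construct. In bacteria it is maintained through the pBR322-type ColE1/pMB1 origin together with the rop gene and bom region, consistent with its listing as low copy, and it is selected with ampicillin via the β-lactamase gene. Remnants of cloning-vector sequence (lac promoter/operator, lacZα and lacI fragments, T3 and T7 promoters) flank the viral portion.

The roughly 5.2 kb viral segment is bounded by two adenovirus serotype 5 inverted terminal repeats, with the Ad5 Ψ packaging signal next to the left ITR. These are the only cis elements annotated from adenovirus. No viral coding genes appear in the feature table, so replication and encapsidation functions must be supplied in trans by a helper virus. Between the ITRs sit two cassettes in divergent orientation. One is the herpes simplex virus thymidine kinase gene with its own minimal TK promoter, 5′ UTR and poly(A) signal, along with an adjacent HSV gH fragment that presumably came along with the genomic fragment. The other is a CS2-derived cassette in which the simian CMV IE94 enhancer/promoter drives the yellow fluorescent protein Venus, terminated by an SV40 poly(A) signal. Retained SpeI, SalI and Sse8387I sites allow further sequences to be inserted.

The associated publication concerns transient gene expression and gene targeting in primate embryonic stem cells. Here Venus would report transduction and HSV-TK is a standard negative-selection marker against random integrants, though the record does not spell out these roles. The accompanying 717 bp GenBank entry is unannotated and covers only part of the plasmid.
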