Features (pLannotate 1.2.2; 31 found; start..end, strand, type, name):
      8..110     +  repeat_region  ITR: inverted terminal repeat of human adenovirus serotype 5 inverted
    198..348     +  misc_signal    Ad5 Ψ: packaging signal for adenovirus serotype 5
    449..466     +  promoter       T3 promoter (fragment): promoter for bacteriophage T3 RNA polymerase
    479..496     +  misc_feature   MCS (fragment): pBluescript multiple cloning site
    518..832     -  CDS            gH (fragment): GH_HHV11 - Experimental evidence at protein level: Swiss-Prot protein existence level 1. The heterodimer glycoprotein H-glycoprotein L is required for the fusion of viral and plasma membranes leading to virus entry into the host cell. Following initial binding to host receptor, membrane fusion is mediated by the fusion machinery composed of gB and the heterodimer gH/gL. May also be involved in the fusion between the virion envelope and the outer nuclear membrane during virion morphogenesis. From Human herpesvirus 1 (strain 17) (HHV-1) (Human herpes simplex virus 1).
    927..943     +  polyA_signal   bGH poly(A) signal (fragment): bovine growth hormone polyadenylation signal
   1034..1082    -  polyA_signal   HSV TK poly(A) signal: herpes simplex virus thymidine kinase polyadenylation signal (Cole and Stacy, 1985)
   1127..2254    -  CDS            TK: KITH_HHV1S - Experimental evidence at protein level: Swiss-Prot protein existence level 1. Catalyzes the transfer of the gamma-phospho group of ATP to thymidine to generate dTMP in the salvage pathway of pyrimidine synthesis. The dTMP serves as a substrate for DNA polymerase during viral DNA replication. Allows the virus to be reactivated and to grow in non-proliferative cells lacking a high concentration of phosphorylated nucleic acid precursors. From Human herpesvirus 1 (strain SC16) (HHV-1) (Human herpes simplex virus 1). Used in molecular biology as a selectable marker to identify transfec
   2272..2311    -  5'UTR          HSV TK 5'-UTR: 5' untranslated region from the herpes simplex virus thymidine kinase gene
   2333..2395    -  promoter       Mini-TK promoter: minimal herpes simplex virus (HSV) thymidine kinase promoter
   2627..2698    +  misc_feature   MCS (fragment): pBluescript multiple cloning site
   2699..3676    +  promoter       CMV IE94 promoter: enhancer/promoter region of simian cytomegalovirus major immediate early transcription unit IE94
   3711..3729    +  promoter       SP6 promoter: promoter for bacteriophage SP6 RNA polymerase
   3764..4483    +  CDS            Venus: yellow fluorescent protein (YFP) with fast and efficient maturation (Nagai et al., 2002) mammalian codon-optimized
   4512..4529    -  promoter       T7 promoter (fragment): promoter for bacteriophage T7 RNA polymerase
   4534..4668    -  polyA_signal   SV40 poly(A) signal: SV40 polyadenylation signal
   4764..4782    -  misc_feature   MCS (fragment): pUC18/19 multiple cloning site
   5082..5184    -  repeat_region  ITR: inverted terminal repeat of human adenovirus serotype 5 inverted
   5214..5232    -  promoter       T3 promoter: promoter for bacteriophage T3 RNA polymerase
   5277..5293    -  protein_bind   lac operator: The lac repressor binds to the lac operator to inhibit transcription in E. coli. This inhibition can be relieved by adding lactose or isopropyl-β-D-thiogalactopyranoside (IPTG). lac repressor encoded by lacI
   5301..5331    -  promoter       lac promoter: promoter for the E. coli lac operon
   5346..5367    -  protein_bind   CAP binding site: CAP binding activates transcription in the presence of cAMP. E. coli catabolite activator protein
   5380..5420    -  CDS            lacI (fragment): lac repressor; lacI; The lac repressor binds to the lac operator to inhibit transcription in E. coli. This inhibition can be relieved by adding lactose or isopropyl-β-D-thiogalactopyranoside (IPTG).
   5567..5947    -  CDS            YPB1_ECOLX: Protein predicted: Swiss-Prot protein existence level 4. From Escherichia coli.
   5964..6155    +  CDS            rop: Rop protein, which maintains plasmids at low copy number; rop
   6257..6397    +  misc_feature   bom: basis of mobility region from pBR322
   6583..7171    -  rep_origin     ori: high-copy-number ColE1/pMB1/pBR322/pUC origin of replication
   7342..8202    -  CDS            AmpR: β-lactamase; bla; confers resistance to ampicillin, carbenicillin, and related antibiotics
   8203..8307    -  promoter       AmpR promoter: bla
   8413..8501    -  CDS            lacZα (fragment): LacZα fragment of β-galactosidase; lacZ fragment
   8509..8527    +  promoter       T7 promoter: promoter for bacteriophage T7 RNA polymerase
>Addgene plasmid #26422 | pBRHDAd-TKVenus | addgene full sequence | sequence record 247898 | Addgene NGS Result
GTTTAAACATCATCAATAATATACCTTATTTTGGATTGAAGCCAATATGATAATGAGGGGGTGGAGTTTG
TGACGTGGCGCGGGGCGTGGGAACGGGGCGGGTGACGTAGTAGTGTGGCGGAAGTGTGATGTTGCAAGTG
TGGCGGAACACATGTAAGCGACGGATGTGGCAAAAGTGACGTTTTTGGTGTGCGCCGGTGTACACAGGAA
GTGACAATTTTCGCGCGGTTTTAGGCGGATGTTGTAGTAAATTTGGGCGTAACCGAGTAAGATTTGGCCA
TTTTCGCGGGAAAACTGAATAAGAGGAAGTGAAATCTGAATAATTTTGTGTTACTCATAGCGCGTAATAT
TTGTCTAGGGCCGCGGGGACTTTGACCGTTTACGTGGAGACTCGCCCAGGTGTTTTTCTCAGGTGTTTTC
CGCGTTCCGGGTCAAAGTTGGCGTTTTGATTAACCCTCACTAAAGGGAACAAAAGCTGGAGCTCCACCGC
GGTGGCTTGCGGCCGCAACTAGAGCTTGATCTGGCCGGGGTCCCGCGGAAACTCGGCCGTGGTGACCAAT
ACAAAACAAAAGCGCTCCTCGTACCAGCGAAGAAGGGGCAGAGATGCCGTAGTCAGGTTTAGTTCGTCCG
GCGGCGCCAGAAATCCGCGCGGTGGTTTTTGGGGGTCGGGGGTGTTTGGCAGCCACAGACGCCCGGTGTT
CGTGTCGCGCCAGTACATGCGGTCCATGCCCAGGCCATCCAAAAACCATGGGTCTGTCTGCTCAGTCCAG
TCGTGGACTGACCCCACGCAACGCCCAAAATAATAACCCCCACGAACCATAAACCATTCCCCATGGGGGA
CCCCGTCCCTAACCCACGGGGCCCGTGGCTATGGCAGGGCCTGCCGCCCCGACGTTGGCTGCGAGCCCTG
GGCCTTCACCCGAACTTGGGGGGTGGGGTGGGGAAAAGGAAGAAACGCGGGCGTATTGGCCCCAATGGGG
TCTCGGTGGGGTATCGACAGAGTGCCAGCCCTGGGACCGAACCCCGCGTTTATGAACAAACGACCCAACA
CCCGTGCGTTTTATTCTGTCTTTTTATTGCCGTCATAGCGCGGGTTCCTTCCGGTATTGTCTCCTTCCGT
GTTTCAGTTAGCCTCCCCCATCTCCCGGGCAAACGTGCGCGCCAGGTCGCAGATCGTCGGTATGGAGCCT
GGGGTGGTGACGTGGGTCTGGATCATCCCGGAGGTAAGTTGCAGCAGGGCGTCCCGGCAGCCGGCGGGCG
ATTGGTCGTAATCCAGGATAAAGACGTGCATGGGACGGAGGCGTTTGGCCAAGACGTCCAAGGCCCAGGC
AAACACGTTGTACAGGTCGCCGTTGGGGGCCAGCAACTCGGGGGCCCGAAACAGGGTAAATAACGTGTCC
CCGATATGGGGTCGTGGGCCCGCGTTGCTCTGGGGCTCGGCACCCTGGGGCGGCACGGCCGTCCCCGAAA
GCTGTCCCCAATCCTCCCGCCACGACCCGCCGCCCTGCAGATACCGCACCGTATTGGCAAGCAGCCCGTA
AACGCGGCGAATCGCGGCCAGCATAGCCAGGTCAAGCCGCTCGCCGGGGCGCTGGCGTTTGGCCAGGCGG
TCGATGTGTCTGTCCTCCGGAAGGGCCCCCAACACGATGTTTGTGCCGGGCAAGGTCGGCGGGATGAGGG
CCACGAACGCCAGCACGGCCTGGGGGGTCATGCTGCCCATAAGGTATCGCGCGGCCGGGTAGCACAGGAG
GGCGGCGATGGGATGGCGGTCGAAGATGAGGGTGAGGGCCGGGGGCGGGGCATGTGAGCTCCCAGCCTCC
CCCCCGATATGAGGAGCCAGAACGGCGTCGGTCACGGCATAAGGCATGCCCATTGTTATCTGGGCGCTTG
TCATTACCACCGCCGCGTCCCCGGCCGATATCTCACCCTGGTCAAGGCGGTGTTGTGTGGTGTAGATGTT
CGCGATTGTCTCGGAAGCCCCCAGCACCCGCCAGTAAGTCATCGGCTCGGGTACGTAGACGATATCGTCG
CGCGAACCCAGGGCCACCAGCAGTTGCGTGGTGGTGGTTTTCCCCATCCCGTGGGGACCGTCTATATAAA
CCCGCAGTAGCGTGGGCATTTTCTGCTCCGGGCGGACTTCCGTGGCTTCTTGCTGCCGGCGAGGGCGCAA
CGCCGTACGTCGGTTGCTATGGCCGCGAGAACGCGCAGCCTGGTCGAACGCAGACGCGTGCTGATGGCCG
GGGTACGAAGCCATACGCGCTTCTACAAGGCGCTGGCCGAAGAGGTGCGGGAGTTTCACGCCACCAAGAT
CTGCGGCACGCTGTTGACGCTGTTAAGCGGGTCGCTGCAGGGTCGCTCGGTGTTCGAGGCCACACGCGTC
ACCTTAATATGCGAAGTGGACCTGGGACCGCGCCGCCCCGACTGCATCTGCGTGTTCGAATTCGCCAATG
ACAAGACGCTGGGCGGGGTTTGCTCGACATTGGGTGGAAACATTCCAGGCCTGGGTGGAGAGGCTTTTTG
CTTCCTCTTGCAAAACCACACTGCTCGACATTGGGTGGAAACATTCCAGGCCTGGGTGGAGAGGCTTTTT
GCTTCCTCTTGAAAACCACACTGCTCGACTCTAGTTGCGGCCGCTCTAGAACTAGTGGATCCCCCGGGCT
GCAGGAATTCGATATCAAGCTTATCGATACCGTCGACCGCCAATTCAATATGGCGTATATGGACTCATGC
CAATTCAATATGGTGGATCTGGACCTGTGCCAATTCAATATGGCGTATATGGACTCGTGCCAATTCAATA
TGGTGGATCTGGACCCCAGCCAATTCAATATGGCGGACTTGGCACCATGCCAATTCAATATGGCGGACCT
GGCACTGTGCCAACTGGGGAGGGGTCTACTTGGCACGGTGCCAAGTTTGAGGAGGGGTCTTGGCCCTGTG
CCAAGTCCGCCATATTGAATTGGCATGGTGCCAATAATGGCGGCCATATTGGCTATATGCCAGGATCAAT
ATATAGGCAATATCCAATATGGCCCTATGCCAATATGGCTATTGGCCAGGTTCAATACTATGTATTGGCC
CTATGCCATATAGTATTCCATATATGGGTTTTCCTATTGACGTAGATAGCCCCTCCCAATGGGCGGTCCC
ATATACCATATATGGGGCTTCCTAATACCGCCCATAGCCACTCCCCCATTGACGTCAATGGTCTCTATAT
ATGGTCTTTCCTATTGACGTCATATGGGCGGTCCTATTGACGTATATGGCGCCTCCCCCATTGACGTCAA
TTACGGTAAATGGCCCGCCTGGCTCAATGCCCATTGACGTCAATAGGACCACCCACCATTGACGTCAATG
GGATGGCTCATTGCCCATTCATATCCGTTCTCACGCCCCCTATTGACGTCAATGACGGTAAATGGCCCAC
TTGGCAGTACATCAATATCTATTAATAGTAACTTGGCAAGTACATTACTATTGGAAGTACGCCAGGGTAC
ATTGGCAGTACTCCCATTGACGTCAATGGCGGTAAATGGCCCGCGATGGCTGCCAAGTACATCCCCATTG
ACGTCAATGGGGAGGGGCAATGACGCAAATGGGCGTTCCATTGACGTAAATGGGCGGTAGGCGTGCCTAA
TGGGAGGTCTATATAAGCAATGCTCGTTTAGGGAACCGCCATTCTGCCTGGGGACGTCGGAGCAAGCTTG
ATTTAGGTGACACTATAGAATACAAGCTACTTGTTCTTTTTGCAGGATCCACCATGGTGAGCAAGGGCGA
GGAGCTGTTCACCGGGGTGGTGCCCATCCTGGTCGAGCTGGACGGCGACGTAAACGGCCACAAGTTCAGC
GTGTCCGGCGAGGGCGAGGGCGATGCCACCTACGGCAAGCTGACCCTGAAGCTGATCTGCACCACCGGCA
AGCTGCCCGTGCCCTGGCCCACCCTCGTGACCACCCTGGGCTACGGCCTGCAGTGCTTCGCCCGCTACCC
CGACCACATGAAGCAGCACGACTTCTTCAAGTCCGCCATGCCCGAAGGCTACGTCCAGGAGCGCACCATC
TTCTTCAAGGACGACGGCAACTACAAGACCCGCGCCGAGGTGAAGTTCGAGGGCGACACCCTGGTGAACC
GCATCGAGCTGAAGGGCATCGACTTCAAGGAGGACGGCAACATCCTGGGGCACAAGCTGGAGTACAACTA
CAACAGCCACAACGTCTATATCACCGCCGACAAGCAGAAGAACGGCATCAAGGCCAACTTCAAGATCCGC
CACAACATCGAGGACGGCGGCGTGCAGCTCGCCGACCACTACCAGCAGAACACCCCCATCGGCGACGGCC
CCGTGCTGCTGCCCGACAACCACTACCTGAGCTACCAGTCCGCCCTGAGCAAAGACCCCAACGAGAAGCG
CGATCACATGGTCCTGCTGGAGTTCGTGACCGCCGCCGGGATCACTCTCGGCATGGACGAGCTGTACAAG
TAAGAATTCAAGGCCTCTCGAGCCTCTAGAACTATAGTGAGTCGTATTACGTAGATCCAGACATGATAAG
ATACATTGATGAGTTTGGACAAACCACAACTAGAATGCAGTGAAAAAAATGCTTTATTTGTGAAATTTGT
GATGCTATTGCTTTATTTGTAACCATTATAAGCTGCAATAAACAAGTTAACAACAACAATTGCATTCATT
TTATGTTTCAGGTTCAGGGGGAGGTGTGGGAGGTTTTTTAATTCGCGGCCGCGGCGCCAATGCATTGGGC
CCGAGCTTGCATGCCTGCAGGTTTTACCAGTAAAAAAGAAAACCTATTAAAAAAACACCACTCGACACGG
CACCAGCTCAATCAGTCACAGTGTAAAAAAGGGCCAAGTGCAGAGCGAGTATATATAGGACTAAAAAATG
ACGTAACGGTTAAAGTCCACAAAAAACACCCAGAAAACCGCACGCGAACCTACGCCCAGAAACGAAAGCC
AAAAAACCCACAACTTCCTCAAATCGTCACTTCCGTTTTCCCACGTTACGTCACTTCCCATTTTAAGAAA
ACTACAATTCCCAACACATACAAGTTACTCCGCCCTAAAACCTACGTCACCCGCCCCGTTCCCACGCCCC
GCGCCACGTCACAAACTCCACCCCCTCATTATCATATTGGCTTCAATCCAAAATAAGGTATATTATTGAT
GATGTTTAAACTACGGCCCGCCAGCTTTTGTTCCCTTTAGTGAGGGTTAATTGCGCGCTTGGCGTAATCA
TGGTCATAGCTGTTTCCTGTGTGAAATTGTTATCCGCTCACAATTCCACACAACATACGAGCCGGGAGCA
TAAAGTGTAAAGCCTGGGGTGCCTAATGAGTGAGCTAACTCACATTAATTGCGTTGCGCTCACTGCCCGC
TTTCCAGTCGGGAAACCTGTCGTGCCAGCTTGGCAGAACATATCCATCGCGTCCGCCATCTCCAGCAGCC
GCACGCGGCGCATCTCGGGCAGCGTTGGGTCCTGGCCACGGGTGCGCATGATCGTGCTCCTGTCGTTGAG
GACCCGGCTAGGCTGGCGGGGTTGCCTTACTGGTTAGCAGAATGAATCACCGATACGCGAGCGAACGTGA
AGCGACTGCTGCTGCAAAACGTCTGCGACCTGAGCAACAACATGAATGGTCTTCGGTTTCCGTGTTTCGT
AAAGTCTGGAAACGCGGAAGTCAGCGCCCTGCACCATTATGTTCCGGATCTGCATCGCAGGATGCTGCTG
GCTACCCTGTGGAACACCTACATCTGTATTAACGAAGCGCTGGCATTGACCCTGAGTGATTTTTCTCTGG
TCCCGCCGCATCCATACCGCCAGTTGTTTACCCTCACAACGTTCCAGTAACCGGGCATGTTCATCATCAG
TAACCCGTATCGTGAGCATCCTCTCTCGTTTCATCGGTATCATTACCCCCATGAACAGAAATCCCCCTTA
CACGGAGGCATCAGTGACCAAACAGGAAAAAACCGCCCTTAACATGGCCCGCTTTATCAGAAGCCAGACA
TTAACGCTTCTGGAGAAACTCAACGAGCTGGACGCGGATGAACAGGCAGACATCTGTGAATCGCTTCACG
ACCACGCTGATGAGCTTTACCGCAGCTGCCTCGCGCGTTTCGGTGATGACGGTGAAAACCTCTGACACAT
GCAGCTCCCGGAGACGGTCACAGCTTGTCTGTAAGCGGATGCCGGGAGCAGACAAGCCCGTCAGGGCGCG
TCAGCGGGTGTTGGCGGGTGTCGGGGCGCAGCCATGACCCAGTCACGTAGCGATAGCGGAGTGTATACTG
GCTTAACTATGCGGCATCAGAGCAGATTGTACTGAGAGTGCACCATATGCGGTGTGAAATACCGCACAGA
TGCGTAAGGAGAAAATACCGCATCAGGCGCTCTTCCGCTTCCTCGCTCACTGACTCGCTGCGCTCGGTCG
TTCGGCTGCGGCGAGCGGTATCAGCTCACTCAAAGGCGGTAATACGGTTATCCACAGAATCAGGGGATAA
CGCAGGAAAGAACATGTGAGCAAAAGGCCAGCAAAAGGCCAGGAACCGTAAAAAGGCCGCGTTGCTGGCG
TTTTTCCATAGGCTCCGCCCCCCTGACGAGCATCACAAAAATCGACGCTCAAGTCAGAGGTGGCGAAACC
CGACAGGACTATAAAGATACCAGGCGTTTCCCCCTGGAAGCTCCCTCGTGCGCTCTCCTGTTCCGACCCT
GCCGCTTACCGGATACCTGTCCGCCTTTCTCCCTTCGGGAAGCGTGGCGCTTTCTCATAGCTCACGCTGT
AGGTATCTCAGTTCGGTGTAGGTCGTTCGCTCCAAGCTGGGCTGTGTGCACGAACCCCCCGTTCAGCCCG
ACCGCTGCGCCTTATCCGGTAACTATCGTCTTGAGTCCAACCCGGTAAGACACGACTTATCGCCACTGGC
AGCAGCCACTGGTAACAGGATTAGCAGAGCGAGGTATGTAGGCGGTGCTACAGAGTTCTTGAAGTGGTGG
CCTAACTACGGCTACACTAGAAGGACAGTATTTGGTATCTGCGCTCTGCTGAAGCCAGTTACCTTCGGAA
AAAGAGTTGGTAGCTCTTGATCCGGCAAACAAACCACCGCTGGTAGCGGTGGTTTTTTTGTTTGCAAGCA
GCAGATTACGCGCAGAAAAAAAGGATCTCAAGAAGATCCTTTGATCTTTTCTACGGGGTCTGACGCTCAG
TGGAACGAAAACTCACGTTAAGGGATTTTGGTCATGAGATTATCAAAAAGGATCTTCACCTAGATCCTTT
TAAATTAAAAATGAAGTTTTAAATCAATCTAAAGTATATATGAGTAAACTTGGTCTGACAGTTACCAATG
CTTAATCAGTGAGGCACCTATCTCAGCGATCTGTCTATTTCGTTCATCCATAGTTGCCTGACTCCCCGTC
GTGTAGATAACTACGATACGGGAGGGCTTACCATCTGGCCCCAGTGCTGCAATGATACCGCGAGACCCAC
GCTCACCGGCTCCAGATTTATCAGCAATAAACCAGCCAGCCGGAAGGGCCGAGCGCAGAAGTGGTCCTGC
AACTTTATCCGCCTCCATCCAGTCTATTAATTGTTGCCGGGAAGCTAGAGTAAGTAGTTCGCCAGTTAAT
AGTTTGCGCAACGTTGTTGCCATTGCTGCAGGCATCGTGGTGTCACGCTCGTCGTTTGGTATGGCTTCAT
TCAGCTCCGGTTCCCAACGATCAAGGCGAGTTACATGATCCCCCATGTTGTGCAAAAAAGCGGTTAGCTC
CTTCGGTCCTCCGATCGTTGTCAGAAGTAAGTTGGCCGCAGTGTTATCACTCATGGTTATGGCAGCACTG
CATAATTCTCTTACTGTCATGCCATCCGTAAGATGCTTTTCTGTGACTGGTGAGTACTCAACCAAGTCAT
TCTGAGAATAGTGTATGCGGCGACCGAGTTGCTCTTGCCCGGCGTCAACACGGGATAATACCGCGCCACA
TAGCAGAACTTTAAAAGTGCTCATCATTGGAAAACGTTCTTCGGGGCGAAAACTCTCAAGGATCTTACCG
CTGTTGAGATCCAGTTCGATGTAACCCACTCGTGCACCCAACTGATCTTCAGCATCTTTTACTTTCACCA
GCGTTTCTGGGTGAGCAAAAACAGGAAGGCAAAATGCCGCAAAAAAGGGAATAAGGGCGACACGGAAATG
TTGAATACTCATACTCTTCCTTTTTCAATATTATTGAAGCATTTATCAGGGTTATTGTCTCATGAGCGGA
TACATATTTGAATGTATTTAGAAAAATAAACAAATAGGGGTTCCGCGCACATTTCCCCGAAAAGTGCCAC
CTGACGTCTAAGAAACCATTATTATCATGACATTAACCTATAAAAATAGGCGTATCACGAGGCCCTTTCG
TCTTCAAGAATTCTGGCGAAAGGGGGATGTGCTGCAAGGCGATTAAGTTGGGTAACGCCAGGGTTTTCCC
AGTCACGACGTTGTAAAACGACGGCCAGTGAGCGCGCGTAATACGACTCACTATAGGGCGAATTGGAGCT
CCACTACGTA
