LOCUS       Exported 717 bp ds-DNA linear SYN 17-MAY-2021
DEFINITION  synthetic linear DNA
ACCESSION   .
VERSION     .
KEYWORDS    pBRHDAd-TKVenus
SOURCE      synthetic DNA construct
  ORGANISM  synthetic DNA construct
REFERENCE   1 (bases 1 to 717)
  AUTHORS   Suzuki K, Mitsui K, Aizawa E, Hasegawa K, Kawase E, Yamagishi T,
            Shimizu Y, Suemori H, Nakatsuji N, Mitani K
  TITLE     Highly efficient transient gene expression and gene targeting in
            primate embryonic stem cells with helper-dependent adenoviral
            vectors.
  JOURNAL   Proc Natl Acad Sci U S A. 2008 Sep 16. 105(37):13781-6.
  PUBMED    18768795
REFERENCE   2 (bases 1 to 717)
  AUTHORS   .
  TITLE     Direct Submission
  JOURNAL   Exported May 17, 2021 from SnapGene Server 1.1.58
            http://www.snapgene.com
FEATURES             Location/Qualifiers
     source          1..717
                     /organism="synthetic DNA construct"
                     /mol_type="other DNA"
ORIGIN
        1 gcttatcgat accgtcgacc gccaattcaa tatggcgtat atggactcat gccaattcaa
       61 tatggtggat ctggacctgt gccaattcaa tatggcgtat atggactcgt gccaattcaa
      121 tatggtggat ctggacccca gccaattcaa tatggcggac ttggcaccat gccaattcaa
      181 tatggcggac ctggcactgt gccaactggg gaggggtcta cttggcacgg tgccaagttt
      241 gaggaggggt cttggccctg tgccaagtcc gccatattga attggcatgg tgccaataat
      301 ggcggccata ttggctatat gccaggatca atatataggc aatatccaat atggccctat
      361 gccaatatgg ctattggcca ggttcaatac tatgtattgg ccctatgcca tatagtattc
      421 catatatggg ttttcctatt gacgtagata gcccctccca atgggcggtc ccatatacca
      481 tatatggggc ttcctaatac cgcccatagc cactccccca ttgacgtcaa tggtctctat
      541 atatggtctt tcctattgac gtcatatggg cggtcctatt gacgtatatg gcgcctcccc
      601 cattgacgtc aattacggta aatggcccgc ctggctcaat gcccattgac gtcaatagga
      661 ccacccacca ttgacgtcaa tgggatggct cattgcccat tcatatccgt tctcacg
//
